Addgene plasmid #147053: pnYC-NvHN-DmXRN1_1323-1383_N
Purpose: Bacterial Expression of DmXRN1_1323-1383
Depositing lab: Elisa Izaurralde. Depositing organization: Max Planck Institute for Developmental Biology. Publication: A direct interaction between DCP1 and XRN1 couples mRNA decapping to 5' exonucleolytic degradation. Braun JE, Truffault V, Boland A, Huntzinger E, Chang CT, Haas G, Weichenrieder O, Coles M, Izaurralde E. Nat Struct Mol Biol. 2012 Dec;19(12):1324-31. doi: 10.1038/nsmb.2413. Epub 2012 Nov 11. PubMed 23142987.
Backbone
  Vector backbone: Unknown
  Vector type: Bacterial Expression
Growth in bacteria
  Bacterial resistance: Chloramphenicol, 25 μg/mL
  Growth temperature: 37°C
  Growth strain: DH5alpha
  Copy number: Low Copy
Gene/Insert
  Gene/Insert name: DmXRN1_1323-1383 (alt name: pacman)
  Species: D. melanogaster (fly)
  Entrez Gene: pcm (a.k.a. Dmel_CG3291, CG3291, DmXrn1, Dmel\CG3291, Pcm, XRN1, XRN1/pcm, Xrn1, Xrn1p)
  Cloning method: Unknown
Terms and licenses: Academic/Nonprofit Terms; Industry Terms: Not Available to Industry
Depositor comments: sequence given by NCBI:NM_078684 variant A Plasmids from this collection were made available to the research community and donated after the lab closed. Please note that the sequence provided by the depositing laboratory may be theoretical/predicted or based on Sanger sequencing results. There may be discrepancies between sequencing results obtained by Addgene and the depositor sequence. If an Addgene verified sequence is not available, please contact before placing your order to request that our lab fully sequence the plasmid.
How to cite: pnYC-NvHN-DmXRN1_1323-1383_N was a gift from Elisa Izaurralde (Addgene plasmid # 147053 ; http://n2t.net/addgene:147053 ; RRID:Addgene_147053)
