[The description below was written by a language model from this plasmid's Addgene catalogue record and pLannotate feature annotations shown in this document.]
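Description:
pnYC-NvHN-DmXRN1_1323-1383_N is a 6,095-nt bacterial expression plasmid for producing a short fragment (residues 1323–1383) of Drosophila melanogaster XRN1, the 5'-to-3' exoribonuclease encoded by the pacman (pcm) gene, with the insert sequence based on transcript variant A. The catalogue lists the backbone as unknown, but the annotated features point to a pACYC-like architecture: a p15A origin of replication, a chloramphenicol acetyltransferase gene driven by its own cat promoter (spanning the sequence origin), and several disrupted remnants of a tetracycline resistance gene and its promoter that flank the expression cassette. Selection is with chloramphenicol, and the plasmid is recorded as low copy. Because p15A is compatible with ColE1-type origins, such a plasmid can be maintained alongside a second expression vector, although the record does not state that co-expression was the intent.

The expression cassette consists of a T7 promoter with an adjacent lac operator, giving IPTG-inducible transcription in hosts that supply T7 RNA polymerase, followed by the phage T7 gene 10 ribosome binding site and closed by a T7 terminator. The open reading frame begins with a short region matching a His/TEV-type composite tag and continues with a near full-length NusA solubility-enhancing fusion partner. The XRN1 fragment itself is not annotated in the feature table but presumably lies in the unannotated interval between NusA and the terminator. The exact tag layout and any protease cleavage sites are not spelled out in the record. The associated publication concerns a direct interaction between DCP1 and XRN1 that links mRNA decapping to 5' exonucleolytic decay, which suggests the recombinant peptide served binding or structural work.
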