Features (pLannotate 1.2.2; 18 found; start..end, strand, type, name):
    739..834     -  CDS            resD (fragment): REDF_ECOLI - Also known as D. Protein inferred from homology: Swiss-Prot protein existence level 3. Acts as a repressor of transcription and as a site-specific resolvase that cleaves at the RfsF site. From Escherichia coli (strain K12).
    824..881     +  CDS            TcR (fragment): tetracycline efflux protein; tet; confers resistance to tetracycline
    878..971     -  CDS            TcR (fragment): tetracycline efflux protein; tet; confers resistance to tetracycline
   1475..2375    -  CDS            TcR (fragment): tetracycline efflux protein; tet; confers resistance to tetracycline
   2402..2420    +  promoter       T7 promoter: promoter for bacteriophage T7 RNA polymerase
   2421..2445    +  protein_bind   lac operator: The lac repressor binds to the lac operator to inhibit transcription in E. coli. This inhibition can be relieved by adding lactose or isopropyl-β-D-thiogalactopyranoside (IPTG). lac repressor encoded by lacI
   2460..2482    +  RBS            RBS: efficient ribosome binding site from bacteriophage T7 gene 10 (Olins and Rangwala, 1989)
   2501..2517    +  CDS            capTEV™ (fragment): composite tag for in vivo biotinylation, TEV protease cleavage, and 6xHis tagging
   2538..4018    +  CDS            NusA (fragment): transcription elongation protein (N utilization substance protein A); nusA; highly soluble in E. coli
   4284..4333    +  CDS            SET1 (fragment): solubility-enhancement tag derived from T7 phage gene 10B
   4341..4388    +  terminator     T7 terminator: transcription terminator for bacteriophage T7 RNA polymerase
   4411..4515    -  CDS            TcR (fragment): tetracycline efflux protein; tet; confers resistance to tetracycline
   4563..4591    -  promoter       tet promoter: E. coli promoter for tetracycline efflux protein gene
   4703..5248    +  rep_origin     p15A ori: Plasmids containing the medium-copy-number p15A origin of replication can be propagated in E. coli cells that contain a second plasmid with the ColE1 origin.
   5336..5391    +  rep_origin     RSF ori (fragment): Plasmids containing the RSF 1030 origin of replication can be propagated in E. coli cells that contain additional plasmids with compatible origins.
   5510..5653    -  mobile_element IS1 (fragment): prokaryotic transposable element IS1
   5774..5876    +  promoter       cat promoter: promoter of the E. coli cat gene encoding chloramphenicol acetyltransferase
   5877..441     +  CDS            CmR (across the origin): chloramphenicol acetyltransferase; cat; confers resistance to chloramphenicol
>Addgene plasmid #147053 | pnYC-NvHN-DmXRN1_1323-1383_N | depositor full sequence | sequence record 289500 | Full Sequence
GGTATGGCAATGAAAGACGGTGAGCTGGTGATATGGGATAGTGTTCACCCTTGTTACACCGTTTTCCATG
AGCAAACTGAAACGTTTTCATCGCTCTGGAGTGAATACCACGACGATTTCCGGCAGTTTCTACACATATA
TTCGCAAGATGTGGCGTGTTACGGTGAAAACCTGGCCTATTTCCCTAAAGGGTTTATTGAGAATATGTTT
TTCGTCTCAGCCAATCCCTGGGTGAGTTTCACCAGTTTTGATTTAAACGTGGCCAATATGGACAACTTCT
TCGCCCCCGTTTTCACCATGGGCAAATATTATACGCAAGGCGACAAGGTGCTGATGCCGCTGGCGATTCA
GGTTCATCATGCCGTCTGTGATGGCTTCCATGTCGGCAGAATGCTTAATGAATTACAACAGTACTGCGAT
GAGTGGCAGGGCGGGGCGTAATTTTTTTAAGGCAGTTATTGGTGCCCTTAAACGCCTGGTGCTACGCCTG
AATAAGTGATAATAAGCGGATGAATGGCAGAAATTCGAAAGCAAATTCGACCCGGTCGTCGGTTCAGGGC
AGGGTCGTTAAATAGCCGCTTATGTCTATTGCTGGTTTACCGGTTTATTGACTACCGGAAGCAGTGTGAC
CGTGTGCTTCTCAAATGCCTGAGGCCAGTTTGCTCAGGCTCTCCCCGTGGAGGTAATAATTGACGATATG
ATCATTTATTCTGCCTCCCAGAGCCTGATAAAAACGGTTAGCGCTTCGTTAATACAGATGTAGGTGTTCC
ACAGGGTAGCCAGCAGCATCCTGCGATGCAGATCCGGAACATAATGGTGCAGGGCGCTTGTTTCGGCGTG
GGTATGGTGGCAGGCCCCGTGGCCGGGGGACTGTTGGGCGCTGCCGGCACCTGTCCTACGAGTTGCATGA
TAAAGAAGACAGTCATAAGTGCGGCGACGATAGTCATGCCCCGCGCCCACCGGAAGGAGCTACCGGACAG
CGGTGCGGACTGTTGTAACTCAGAATAAGAAATGAGGCCGCTCATGGCGTTGACTCTCAGTCATAGTATC
GTGGTATCACCGGTTGGTTCCACTCTCTGTTGCGGGCAACTTCAGCAGCACGTAGGGGACTTCCGCGTTT
CCAGACTTTACGAAACACGGAAACCGAAGACCATTCATGTTGTTGCTCAGGTCGCAGACGTTTTGCAGCA
GCAGTCGCTTCACGTTCGCTCGCGTATCGGTGATTCATTCTGCTAACCAGTAAGGCAACCCCGCCAGCCT
AGCCGGGTCCTCAACGACAGGAGCACGATCATGCGCACCCGTGGCCAGGACCCAACGCTGCCCGAGATGC
GCCGCGTGCGGCTGCTGGAGATGGCGGACGCGATGGATATGTTCTGCCAAGGGTTGGTTTGCGCATTCAC
AGTTCTCCGCAAGAATTGATTGGCTCCAATTCTTGGAGTGGTGAATCCGTTAGCGAGGTGCCGCCGGCTT
CCATTCAGGTCGAGGTGGCCCGGCTCCATGCACCGCGACGCAACGCGGGGAGGCAGACAAGGTATAGGGC
GGCGCCTACAATCCATGCCAACCCGTTCCATGTGCTCGCCGAGGCGGCATAAATCGCCGTGACGATCAGC
GGTCCAGTGATCGAAGTTAGGCTGGTAAGAGCCGCGAGCGATCCTTGAAGCTGTCCCTGATGGTCGTCAT
CTACCTGCCTGGACAGCATGGCCTGCAACGCGGGCATCCCGATGCCGCCGGAAGCGAGAAGAATCATAAT
GGGGAAGGCCATCCAGCCTCGCGTCGCGAACGCCAGCAAGACGTAGCCCAGCGCGTCGGCCGCCATGCCG
GCGATAATGGCCTGCTTCTCGCCGAAACGTTTGGTGGCGGGACCAGTGACGAAGGCTTGAGCGAGGGCGT
GCAAGATTCCGAATACCGCAAGCGACAGGCCGATCATCGTCGCGCTCCAGCGAAAGCGGTCCTCGCCGAA
AATGACCCAGAGCGCTGCCGGCACCTGTCCTACGAGTTGCATGATAAAGAAGACAGTCATAAGTGCGGCG
ACGATAGTCATGCCCCGCGCCCACCGGAAGGAGCTGACTGGGTTGAAGGCTCTCAAGGGCATCGGTCGAC
GCTCTCCCTTATGCGACTCCTGCATTAGGAAGCAGCCCAGTAGTAGGTTGAGGCCGTTGAGCACCGCCGC
CGCAAGGAATGGTGCATGCAAGGAGATGGCGCCCAACAGTCCCCCGGCCACGGGGCCTGCCACCATACCC
ACGCCGAAACAAGCGCTCATGAGCCCGAAGTGGCGAGCCCGATCTTCCCCATCGGTGATGTCGGCGATAT
AGGCGCCAGCAACCGCACCTGTGGCGCCGGTGATGCCGGCCACGATGCGTCCGGCGTAGAGGATCAGACT
AAGATCTCGATCCCGCGAAATTAATACGACTCACTATAGGGGAATTGTGAGCGGATAACAATTCCCCACT
AGTAATAATTTTGTTTAACTTTAAGAAGGAGATATACCATGAGCGGCAGCCATCATCATCATCATCACAG
CGGCAGCGGCTCCATGGACAAAGAAATTTTGGCTGTAGTTGAAGCCGTATCCAATGAAAAGGCGCTACCT
CGCGAGAAGATTTTCGAAGCATTGGAAAGCGCCCTGGCGACAGCAACAAAGAAAAAATATGAACAAGAGA
TCGACGTCCGCGTACAGATCGATCGCAAAAGCGGTGATTTTGACACTTTCCGTCGCTGGTTAGTTGTTGA
TGAAGTCACCCAGCCGACCAAGGAAATCACCCTTGAAGCCGCACGTTATGAAGATGAAAGCCTGAACCTG
GGCGATTACGTTGAAGATCAGATTGAGTCTGTTACCTTTGACCGTATCACTACCCAGACGGCAAAACAGG
TTATCGTGCAGAAAGTGCGTGAAGCCGAACGTGCGATGGTGGTTGATCAGTTCCGTGAACACGAAGGTGA
AATCATCACCGGCGTGGTGAAAAAAGTAAACCGCGACAACATCTCTCTGGATCTGGGCAACAACGCTGAA
GCCGTGATCCTGCGCGAAGATATGCTGCCGCGTGAAAACTTCCGCCCTGGCGACCGCGTTCGTGGCGTGC
TCTATTCCGTTCGCCCGGAAGCGCGTGGCGCCCAACTGTTCGTCACTCGTTCCAAGCCGGAAATGCTGAT
CGAACTGTTCCGTATTGAAGTGCCAGAAATCGGCGAAGAAGTGATTGAAATTAAAGCAGCGGCTCGCGAT
CCGGGTTCTCGTGCGAAAATCGCGGTGAAAACCAACGATAAACGTATCGATCCGGTAGGTGCTTGCGTAG
GTATGCGTGGCGCCCGTGTTCAGGCGGTGTCTACTGAACTGGGTGGCGAGCGTATCGATATCGTCCTGTG
GGATGATAACCCGGCGCAGTTCGTGATTAACGCAATGGCACCGGCAGACGTTGCTTCTATCGTGGTGGAT
GAAGATAAACACACGATGGACATCGCCGTTGAAGCCGGTAATCTGGCGCAGGCGATTGGCCGTAACGGTC
AGAACGTGCGTCTGGCTTCGCAACTGAGCGGTTGGGAACTCAACGTGATGACCGTTGACGACCTGCAAGC
TAAGCATCAGGCGGAAGCGCACGCAGCGATCGACACCTTCACCAAATATCTCGACATCGACGAAGACTTC
GCGACTGTTCTGGTAGAAGAAGGCTTCTCGACGCTGGAAGAATTGGCCTATGTGCCGATGAAAGAGCTGT
TGGAAATCGAAGGCCTTGATGAGCCGACCGTTGAAGCACTGCGCGAGCGTGCTAAAAATGCACTGGCCAC
CATTGCACAGGCCCAGGAAGAAAGCCTCGGTGATAACAAACCGGCTGACGATCTGCTGAACCTTGAAGGG
GTAGATCGTGATTTGGCATTCAAACTGGCCGCCCGTGGCGTTTGTACGCTGGAAGACCTCGCCGAACAGG
GCATTGATGATCTGGCTGATATCGAAGGGTTGACCGACGAAAAAGCCGGAGCACTGATTATGGCTGCCCG
TAATATTTGCTGGTTCGGTGACGAAGCGGGTACCGGCAGCGGCGAAAACCTTTACTTCCAGGGCCATATG
CTACTTCAACAGCAAAGAGCTCCGTTTCCCGGACAAATGCCCAATCTACCCAAGCCACCGCTCTTCTGGC
AGCAAGAGGCGCAGAAGCAGGAGGCGCTGCAGCAGGAGGCGCAGCAGCAGGAGGCGCAGAAGAAGCAGCA
GCAGGCGCATGCGCAAATGGAGCCTGAACGTATCAATAGCCAGTAGGGATCCTAATAGTCTAGAGCTAGC
CCTAGGAGATCCGGCTGCTAACAAAGCCCGAAAGGAAGCTGAGTTGGCTGCTGCCACCGCTGAGCAATAA
CTAGCATAACCCCTTGGGGCCTCTAAACGGGTCTTGAGGGGTTTTTTGCTGAAAGGAGGAACTATATCCG
GATATCCCGCAAGAGGCCCGGCAGTACCGGCATAACCAAGCCTATGCCTACAGCATCCAGGGTGACGGTG
CCGAGGATGACGATGAGCGCATTGTTAGATTTCATACACGGTGCCTGACTGCGTTAGCAATTTAACTGTG
ATAAACTACCGCATTAAAGCTTATCGATGATAAGCTGTCAAACATGAGAATTACAACTTATATCGTATGG
GGCTGACTTCAGGTGCTACATTTGAAGAGATAAATTGCACTGAAATCAAGAAATATTTTATCTGATTAAT
AAGATGATCTTCTTGAGATCGTTTTGGTCTGCGCGTAATCTCTTGCTCTGAAAACGAAAAAACCGCCTTG
CAGGGCGGTTTTTCGAAGGTTCTCTGAGCTACCAACTCTTTGAACCGAGGTAACTGGCTTGGAGGAGCGC
AGTCACCAAAACTTGTCCTTTCAGTTTAGCCTTAACCGGCGCATGACTTCAAGACTAACTCCTCTAAATC
AATTACCAGTGGCTGCTGCCAGTGGTGCTTTTGCATGTCTTTCCGGGTTGGACTCAAGACGATAGTTACC
GGATAAGGCGCAGCGGTCGGACTGAACGGGGGGTTCGTGCATACAGTCCAGCTTGGAGCGAACTGCCTAC
CCGGAACTGAGTGTCAGGCGTGGAATGAGACAAACGCGGCCATAACAGCGGAATGACACCGGTAAACCGA
AAGGCAGGAACAGGAGAGCGCACGAGGGAGCCGCCAGGGGGAAACGCCTGGTATCTTTATAGTCCTGTCG
GGTTTCGCCACCACTGATTTGAGCGTCAGATTTCGTGATGCTTGTCAGGGGGGCGGAGCCTATGGAAAAA
CGGCTTTGCCGCGGCCCTCTCACTTCCCTGTTAAGTATCTTCCTGGCATCTTCCAGGAAATCTCCGCCCC
GTTCGTAAGCCATTTCCGCTCGCCGCAGTCGAACGACCGAGCGTAGCGAGTCAGTGAGCGAGGAAGCGGA
ATATATCCTGTATCACATATTCTGCTGACGCACCGGTGCAGCCTTTTTTCTCCTGCCACATGAAGCACTT
CACTGACACCCTCATCAGTGCCAACATAGTAAGCCAGTATACACTCCCCTAGCGCTGATGTCCGGCGGTG
CTTTTGCCGTTACGCACCACCCCGTCAGTAGCTGAACAGGAGGGACAGCTGATAGAAACAGAAGCCACTG
GAGCACCTCAAAAACACCATCATACACTAAATCAGTAAGTTGGCAGCATCACCCGACGCACTTTGCGCCG
AATAAATACCTGTGACGGAAGATCACTTCGCAGAATAAATAAATCCTGGTGTCCCTGTTGATACCGGGAA
GCCCTGGGCCAACTTTTGGCGAAAATGAGACGTTGATCGGCACGTAAGAGGTTCCAACTTTCACCATAAT
GAAATAAGATCACTACCGGGCGTATTTTTTGAGTTATCGAGATTTTCAGGAGCTAAGGAAGCTAAAATGG
AGAAAAAAATCACTGGATATACCACCGTTGATATATCCCAATGGCATCGTAAAGAACATTTTGAGGCATT
TCAGTCAGTTGCTCAATGTACCTATAACCAGACCGTTCAGCTGGATATTACGGCCTTTTTAAAGACCGTA
AAGAAAAATAAGCACAAGTTTTATCCGGCCTTTATTCACATTCTTGCCCGCCTGATGAATGCTCATCCGG
AATTC
